>Addgene plasmid #171204 | pDC32 | addgene full sequence | sequence record 341027 | Addgene NGS Result
GCGCCAGGGTGGTTTTTCTTTTCACCAGTGAGACGGGCAACAGCTGATTGCCCTTCACCGCCTGGCCCTG
AGAGAGTTGCAGCAAGCGGTCCACGCTGGTTTGCCCCAGCAGGCGAAAATCCTGTTTGATGGTGGTTAAC
GGCGGGATATAACATGAGCTGTCTTCGGTATCGTCGTATCCCACTACCGAGATATCCGCACCAACGCGCA
GCCCGGACTCGGTAATGGCGCGCATTGCGCCCAGCGCCATCTGATCGTTGGCAACCAGCATCGCAGTGGG
AACGATGCCCTCATTCAGCATTTGCATGGTTTGTTGAAAACCGGACATGGCACTCCAGTCGCCTTCCCGT
TCCGCTATCGGCTGAATTTGATTGCGAGTGAGATATTTATGCCAGCCAGCCAGACGCAGACGCGCCGAGA
CAGAACTTAATGGGCCCGCTAACAGCGCGATTTGCTGGTGACCCAATGCGACCAGATGCTCCACGCCCAG
TCGCGTACCGTCTTCATGGGAGAAAATAATACTGTTGATGGGTGTCTGGTCAGAGACATCAAGAAATAAC
GCCGGAACATTAGTGCAGGCAGCTTCCACAGCAATGGCATCCTGGTCATCCAGCGGATAGTTAATGATCA
GCCCACTGACGCGTTGCGCGAGAAGATTGTGCACCGCCGCTTTACAGGCTTCGACGCCGCTTCGTTCTAC
CATCGACACCACCACGCTGGCACCCAGTTGATCGGCGCGAGATTTAATCGCCGCGACAATTTGCGACGGC
GCGTGCAGGGCCAGACTGGAGGTGGCAACGCCAATCAGCAACGACTGTTTGCCCGCCAGTTGTTGTGCCA
CGCGGTTGGGAATGTAATTCAGCTCCGCCATCGCCGCTTCCACTTTTTCCCGCGTTTTCGCAGAAACGTG
GCTGGCCTGGTTCACCACGCGGGAAACGGTCTGATAAGAGACACCGGCATACTCTGCGACATCGTATAAC
GTTACTGGTTTCACATTCACCACCCTGAATTGACTCTCTTCCGGGCGCTATCATGCCATACCGCGAAAGG
TTTTGCGCCATTCGATGGTGTCCGGGATCTCGACGCTCTCCCTTATGCGACTCCTGCATTAGGAAGCAGC
CCAGTAGTAGGTTGAGGCCGTTGAGCACCGCCGCCGCAAGGAATGGTGCATGCAAGGAGATGGCGCCCAA
CAGTCCCCCGGCCACGGGGCCTGCCACCATACCCACGCCGAAACAAGCGCTCATGAGCCCGAAGTGGCGA
GCCCGATCTTCCCCATCGGTGATGTCGGCGATATAGGCGCCAGCAACCGCACCTGTGGCGCCGGTGATGC
CGGCCACGATGCGTCCGGCGTAGAGGATCGAGATCTCGATCCCGCGAAATTAATACGACTCACTATAGGG
GAATTGTGAGCGGATAACAATTCCCCTCTAGAAATAATTTTGTTTAACTTTAAGAAGGAGATATACCATG
GGCAGCAGCCATCATCATCATCATCACAGCAGCGGCCTGGTGCCGCGCGGCAGCCATATGAGTTCCTCAA
AACCTTACCCAAGCGGTCTGCCAAACTCGAGAAGAAAAAGAGGAGGTCGCCGCTCAAGTAGTCGTAGCAA
TCAGGAAAGTGCATCCAACAACATGGAACACCAAATCACTCTTGACGAATTGTTCAATCCGATCGCAAAA
CAAGACAGTGCTCAGTCAACAAGCCGTGAATATGGTGCAAAATCGGGGATATCTCATCACGGATCCGTAT
CATTCAACGGGAATACATTCATGAATGGCCAACAGCTGAATCACTCGATGACTCGACATGGTCGAGTATT
CAATCAGTCGATGCATGCAGCTCAAGGAAACGGCAGCAACGCCTTTAACAGTATTCCTCCTACGGCCCCC
GTCTTCTCTGCAGACTTCCGCCGCAACTTGCAAACACGCAATAGCTCCAGCTGGTATGAACGAAGATTCC
CAGTATCCACAGATCAGGACGACGTTCAGCAATCAAACACAAGACGTAGTAGAAGTCGTCAGAATGGACA
ACATGGCCTAAGCTTCTCGGATGGTTCGAACAATTATGGTCACGCTGGGAATAAGTCATTCAGTGTGAGT
TCCGTTCCCGTTGGGTTCCAGAAGCAAGAAAATAATTCTAAGAAACTGCGACAAACCAATGTTCACCAGC
AATGTCTTGGAAATAAAAGCTTCAACGCTCAAGCTGGAGTTCATGGACACGCTTTTAAAAAAGGCCATAA
GGACAATAAAAATGCATCTGGAAAGGAGGTTATCAATTCTAGTCTTGTCCAAAAGCACGATGCTATTAAG
TCGCGGAATTTGAACCAGAGCTTCTCTGGATTTCCTACACATGAAACCTCATCGATGAAAAATCAACAAC
AGAAATCAAGAAACGACAGAAAAAAATCACGTGGTAGCAGCAACTTCCAGGATCGTACTTACTTCAACAC
AAATGACGATGAATTAACTGACGATGTGTTCATAGACGATTCCATGGATGCTGCCCGTGGTCGGAGATCT
CGATCAGTCACTAAGAAACTTCAACAATCGACTTATTCAAAGCAGAATGCAGGCAGTAAACAATTGACTG
AAAAATGCAAATCTTCTGAAGAAGCGGCTAAACGTAACCTGGTATCCAATGTATTCAGCAAGGACGGCAC
TGAACTCTCCATTGAACAGTTATTGGAAATTGTCAGCATGAAGATCGGACAACAGATTCACTTGCCTTCC
AGCTCTCATGGAGAATGCAGCAATTTGAATCGGACATTACCAGCAAGTGATCTAAATTGCTCAATTGGTG
AAGACTTTGACTCCAGTTTTGTGGATGCTAACAACCAAACCCTACCAGTGAGTCTTCCCAAGAAAACTTC
ACTGTCGATCAAGCGCCGTGGAAGTTCTCGTAGTGCCTCCCGTCTGGCCAGTCTTGATGTGACACTGGAA
ACTGTTGAAGAAGACGAGGAACCCACGCCAAGTCCACAGCCGAGTTCTCCTCCAAAGATCTCAAGAAGAA
AGTGGACAGGAACTTTTGATGCCAACGTTGAGGAAATGAGACGTTTACTTCATGGGGACCCTGAGATGCC
GAAATCTGCAAATCGTGCTTCCTCAAGCAAGGATCAGATCAATCGGAACAATGTGGATGTAAAGAGAACA
CCTTCCTCGTCAATCATCCCAACTCCAAAGGCTTTGATCGGAGAAAGATGTCTGACATCATCCAGCAAGT
CTTCAAAGTTGAACAAGTCACTTGGCGTGGTTGATTCTAAAGCTACAAAATCACCAATGTATTCCGTCAC
AGTTTCTGGAAAAGAAACAGCTTCAGGAAAGCGAATTGCTCAAAAGTTGACTCCAAAGGTTGTGGCGCTG
GAAAGCTCTTACATTACCGGAATTCCAGTTTCCACGGATTGTAATGGTTGCCCAACTCCGAAGAGAAGTG
GAATCAATTGTGAAATTCGTGCAGCTGAAGTATACAATCAAGCTGGGAAATGGCCCTTCGAAATCACCAG
TGATCCGGCTCCACTTCCTTGTGAATCAGCCGATCGGATCGAATATCCTTCTCAAGATTGCACTCAAGAT
CCAGCTTCAACCTCGCCACCACCTCGCATTTCTGAAAGCTTGACAGCATTCTGATGAGAAGCTCAGCAAG
ACTTTAACGACTACATTGATACTAACTACAAAGAAAAGACACAACTCCTGAAAGTGAATTTGAATATTCA
CGGGATGTCACCTGAAAGATGGCTGTACTTGAATTATTTTTGCACCGAGACAATTCCAAGATTGGATGGT
CCTTATGCCGATGATCCAAGAGTTCCACCTGTGCGAAATATGTTCAGAAAATGGTTCCTCCGTTTTGCTG
AAGCCTGCTTAGGAAATCCTCACCAGCTTGCAGTTATGCAAGAGATTGCTGCCACGTTTGTTCAGGCTCG
GCTGGACGATACGAGCAGCTCCACAGACTCCACCAATATGCTCTACATGTTGTGGAAGGAGTGTATCGGA
CAGAAGAATATCATCGCAATTGCTGATGCGTGTTTACTTGCACATCTTCGGAAATCGGATCCTATCAAAT
ACTTGAATGTAAAACGGGATTGGCTGGAATCTATTTTTGACCCACCCAGAGATCAATGAGAGCTCCGTCG
ACAAGCTTGCGGCCGCACTCGAGCACCACCACCACCACCACTGAGATCCGGCTGCTAACAAAGCCCGAAA
GGAAGCTGAGTTGGCTGCTGCCACCGCTGAGCAATAACTAGCATAACCCCTTGGGGCCTCTAAACGGGTC
TTGAGGGGTTTTTTGCTGAAAGGAGGAACTATATCCGGATTGGCGAATGGG
[124 nt withheld, positions 4322-4445]
C
[91 nt withheld, positions 4447-4537]
A
[49 nt withheld, positions 4539-4587]
CCTTTGACGTTGGAGTCCACGTTCTTT
[37 nt withheld, positions 4615-4651]
ACCCTATCTCGGTCTATTCTTTTGATTTATAAGGGATTTTGCCGATTTCGGCCTATTGGTTAAAAAATGA
GCTGATTTAACAAAAATTTAACGCGAATTTTAACAAAATATTAACGCTTACAATTTAGGTGGCACTTTTC
GGGGAAATGTGCGCGGAACCCCTATTTGTTTATTTTTCTAAATACATTCAAATATGTATCCGCTCATGAA
TTAATTCTTAGAAAAACTCATCGAGCATCAAATGAAACTGCAATTTATTCATATCAGGATTATCAATACC
ATATTTTTGAAAAAGCCGTTTCTGTAATGAAGGAGAAAACTCACCGAGGCAGTTCCATAGGATGGCAAGA
TCCTGGTATCGGTCTGCGATTCCGACTCGTCCAACATCAATACAACCTATTAATTTCCCCTCGTCAAAAA
TAAGGTTATCAAGTGAGAAATCACCATGAGTGACGACTGAATCCGGTGAGAATGGCAAAAGTTTATGCAT
TTCTTTCCAGACTTGTTCAACAGGCCAGCCATTACGCTCGTCATCAAAATCACTCGCATCAACCAAACCG
TTATTCATTCGTGATTGCGCCTGAGCGAGACGAAATACGCGATCGCTGTTAAAAGGACAATTACAAACAG
GAATCGAATGCAACCGGCGCAGGAACACTGCCAGCGCATCAACAATATTTTCACCTGAATCAGGATATTC
TTCTAATACCTGGAATGCTGTTTTCCCGGGGATCGCAGTGGTGAGTAACCATGCATCATCAGGAGTACGG
ATAAAATGCTTGATGGTCGGAAGAGGCATAAATTCCGTCAGCCAGTTTAGTCTGACCATCTCATCTGTAA
CATCATTGGCAACGCTACCTTTGCCATGTTTCAGAAACAACTCTGGCGCATCGGGCTTCCCATACAATCG
ATAGATTGTCGCACCTGATTGCCCGACATTATCGCGAGCCCATTTATACCCATATAAATCAGCATCCATG
TTGGAATTTAATCGCGGCCTAGAGCAAGACGTTTCCCGTTGAATATGGCTCATAACACCCCTTGTATTAC
TGTTTATGTAAGCAGACAGTTTTATTGTTCATGACCAAAATCCCTTAACGTGAGTTTTCGTTCCACTGAG
CGTCAGACCCCGTAGAAAAGATCAAAGGATCTTCTTGAGATCCTTTTTTTCTGCGCGTAATCTGCTGCTT
GCAAACAAAAAAACCACCGCTACCAGCGGTGGTTTGTTTGCCGGATCAAGAGCTACCAACTCTTTTTCCG
AAGGTAACTGGCTTCAGCAGAGCGCAGATACCAAATACTGTCCTTCTAGTGTAGCCGTAGTTAGGCCACC
ACTTCAAGAACTCTGTAGCACCGCCTACATACCTCGCTCTGCTAATCCTGTTACCAGTGGCTGCTGCCAG
TGGCGATAAGTCGTGTCTTACCGGGTTGGACTCAAGACGATAGTTACCGGATAAGGCGCAGCGGTCGGGC
TGAACGGGGGGTTCGTGCACACAGCCCAGCTTGGAGCGAACGACCTACACCGAACTGAGATACCTACAGC
GTGAGCTATGAGAAAGCGCCACGCTTCCCGAAGGGAGAAAGGCGGACAGGTATCCGGTAAGCGGCAGGGT
CGGAACAGGAGAGCGCACGAGGGAGCTTCCAGGGGGAAACGCCTGGTATCTTTATAGTCCTGTCGGGTTT
CGCCACCTCTGACTTGAGCGTCGATTTTTGTGATGCTCGTCAGGGGGGCGGAGCCTATGGAAAAACGCCA
GCAACGCGGCCTTTTTACGGTTCCTGGCCTTTTGCTGGCCTTTTGCTCACATGTTCTTTCCTGCGTTATC
CCCTGATTCTGTGGATAACCGTATTACCGCCTTTGAGTGAGCTGATACCGCTCGCCGCAGCCGAACGACC
GAGCGCAGCGAGTCAGTGAGCGAGGAAGCGGAAGAGCGCCTGATGCGGTATTTTCTCCTTACGCATCTGT
GCGGTATTTCACACCGCAATGGTGCACTCTCAGTACAATCTGCTCTGATGCCGCATAGTTAAGCCAGTAT
ACACTCCGCTATCGCTACGTGACTGGGTCATGGCTGCGCCCCGACACCCGCCAACACCCGCTGACGCGCC
CTGACGGGCTTGTCTGCTCCCGGCATCCGCTTACAGACAAGCTGTGACCGTCTCCGGGAGCTGCATGTGT
CAGAGGTTTTCACCGTCATCACCGAAACGCGCGAGGCAGCTGCGGTAAAGCTCATCAGCGTGGTCGTGAA
GCGATTCACAGATGTCTGCCTGTTCATCCGCGTCCAGCTCGTTGAGTTTCTCCAGAAGCGTTAATGTCTG
GCTTCTGATAAAGCGGGCCATGTTAAGGGCGGTTTTTTCCTGTTTGGTCACTGATGCCTCCGTGTAAGGG
GGATTTCTGTTCATGGGGGTAATGATACCGATGAAACGAGAGAGGATGCTCACGATACGGGTTACTGATG
ATGAACATGCCCGGTTACTGGAACGTTGTGAGGGTAAACAACTGGCGGTATGGATGCGGCGGGACCAGAG
AAAAATCACTCAGGGTCAATGCCAGCGCTTCGTTAATACAGATGTAGGTGTTCCACAGGGTAGCCAGCAG
CATCCTGCGATGCAGATCCGGAACATAATGGTGCAGGGCGCTGACTTCCGCGTTTCCAGACTTTACGAAA
CACGGAAACCGAAGACCATTCATGTTGTTGCTCAGGTCGCAGACGTTTTGCAGCAGCAGTCGCTTCACGT
TCGCTCGCGTATCGGTGATTCATTCTGCTAACCAGTAAGGCAACCCCGCCAGCCTAGCCGGGTCCTCAAC
GACAGGAGCACGATCATGCGCACCCGTGGGGCCGCCATGCCGGCGATAATGGCCTGCTTCTCGCCGAAAC
GTTTGGTGGCGGGACCAGTGACGAAGGCTTGAGCGAGGGCGTGCAAGATTCCGAATACCGCAAGCGACAG
GCCGATCATCGTCGCGCTCCAGCGAAAGCGGTCCTCGCCGAAAATGACCCAGAGCGCTGCCGGCACCTGT
CCTACGAGTTGCATGATAAAGAAGACAGTCATAAGTGCGGCGACGATAGTCATGCCCCGCGCCCACCGGA
AGGAGCTGACTGGGTTGAAGGCTCTCAAGGGCATCGGTCGAGATCCCGGTGCCTAATGAGTGAGCTAACT
TACATTAATTGCGTTGCGCTCACTGCCCGCTTTCCAGTCGGGAAACCTGTCGTGCCAGCTGCATTAATGA
ATCGGCCAACGCGCGGGGAGAGGCGGTTTGCGTATTGG
Features (pLannotate 1.2.2; 20 found; start..end, strand, type, name):
    995..1072    -  promoter       lacI promoter: lacI
   1080..1359    -  CDS            TcR (fragment): tetracycline efflux protein; tet; confers resistance to tetracycline
   1381..1399    +  promoter       T7 promoter: promoter for bacteriophage T7 RNA polymerase
   1400..1424    +  protein_bind   lac operator: The lac repressor binds to the lac operator to inhibit transcription in E. coli. This inhibition can be relieved by adding lactose or isopropyl-β-D-thiogalactopyranoside (IPTG). lac repressor encoded by lacI
   1439..1461    +  RBS            RBS: efficient ribosome binding site from bacteriophage T7 gene 10 (Olins and Rangwala, 1989)
   1480..1496    +  CDS            capTEV™ (fragment): composite tag for in vivo biotinylation, TEV protease cleavage, and 6xHis tagging
   1507..1524    +  CDS            thrombin site: thrombin recognition and cleavage site
   4154..4171    +  CDS            9xHis (fragment): 9xHis affinity tag
   4181..4230    +  CDS            SET1 (fragment): solubility-enhancement tag derived from T7 phage gene 10B
   4238..4285    +  terminator     T7 terminator: transcription terminator for bacteriophage T7 RNA polymerase
   4322..4750    +  rep_origin     f1 ori (sequence partly withheld): f1 bacteriophage origin of replication; arrow indicates direction of (+) strand synthesis
   4803..4860    +  promoter       AmpR promoter (fragment): bla
   4869..5684    -  CDS            KanR: aminoglycoside phosphotransferase; aph(3')-Ia; confers resistance to kanamycin in bacteria or G418 (Geneticin®) in eukaryotes
   5806..6394    +  rep_origin     ori: high-copy-number ColE1/pMB1/pBR322/pUC origin of replication
   6580..6719    -  misc_feature   bom: basis of mobility region from pBR322
   6821..7012    -  CDS            rop: Rop protein, which maintains plasmids at low copy number; rop
   7029..7409    +  CDS            YPB1_ECOLX: Protein predicted: Swiss-Prot protein existence level 4. From Escherichia coli.
   7481..7772    -  CDS            TcR (fragment): tetracycline efflux protein; tet; confers resistance to tetracycline
   7787..7808    -  protein_bind   CAP binding site: CAP binding activates transcription in the presence of cAMP. E. coli catabolite activator protein
   7821..994     -  CDS            lacI (across the origin): lac repressor; lacI; The lac repressor binds to the lac operator to inhibit transcription in E. coli. This inhibition can be relieved by adding lactose or isopropyl-β-D-thiogalactopyranoside (IPTG).
