[The description below was written by a language model from this plasmid's Addgene catalogue record and pLannotate feature annotations shown in this document.]
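Description:
pDC32 is a bacterial expression plasmid built on the pET28a backbone for producing a truncated form of the C. elegans P granule protein MEG-3 (residues 1–698) as a His-tagged recombinant protein for affinity purification. The sequenced plasmid is about 7.9 kb. It is selected with kanamycin through an aminoglycoside phosphotransferase gene and replicates from a ColE1/pMB1-type origin. The backbone also carries the bom and rop elements typical of pBR322-derived pET vectors, although the catalogue lists the plasmid as high copy. An f1 origin is present as well. Short tetracycline-resistance fragments and an AmpR promoter fragment in the annotation appear to be backbone remnants or partial matches rather than functional markers.

Expression follows the standard pET arrangement. A T7 promoter is followed directly by a lac operator, then the T7 gene 10 ribosome binding site, and the cassette ends at a T7 terminator. The plasmid-encoded lacI gene supplies the repressor, so transcription is held off until induction with IPTG in a host that provides T7 RNA polymerase. Downstream of the ribosome binding site, the annotation shows a short His-tag match (called as a capTEV fragment) and a thrombin cleavage site. This is consistent with the recorded N-terminal 6xHis tag, which could be removed by thrombin. The unannotated stretch between the thrombin site and the terminator region is where the meg-3 coding sequence would lie, though the feature table does not label it. A second His-tag match sits just after this region, corresponding to the optional C-terminal tag of pET28a. The record does not say whether it is in frame with the insert. The purified fragment was intended for studies of RNA and protein condensation by MEG-3.
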