Addgene plasmid #171204: pDC32
Purpose: bacterial expression for HIS purification of aa1-698 of MEG-3
Depositing lab: Geraldine Seydoux. Depositing organization: Johns Hopkins University and School of Medicine. Publication: Coordination of RNA and protein condensation by the P granule protein MEG-3. Schmidt H, Putnam A, Rasoloson D, Seydoux G. bioRxiv 2020.10.15.340570 10.1101/2020.10.15.340570.
Backbone
  Vector backbone: pet28a
  Vector type: Bacterial Expression
Growth in bacteria
  Bacterial resistance: Kanamycin, 50 μg/mL
  Growth temperature: 37°C
  Growth strain: DH5alpha
  Copy number: High Copy
Gene/Insert
  Gene/Insert name: meg-3
  Species: C. elegans (nematode)
  Mutation: aa1-698
  Entrez Gene: meg-3 (a.k.a. CELE_F52D2.4)
  Tag / fusion protein: 6xHIS (N terminal on insert)
  Cloning method: Unknown
Terms and licenses: Academic/Nonprofit Terms; Industry Terms: Not Available to Industry
Depositor comments: Please visit https://www.biorxiv.org/content/10.1101/2020.10.15.340570v1 for bioRxiv preprint.
How to cite: pDC32 was a gift from Geraldine Seydoux (Addgene plasmid # 171204 ; http://n2t.net/addgene:171204 ; RRID:Addgene_171204)
